Addgene plasmid #61534: TetO-FUW-Hes1
Purpose: Expresses Hes1 in mammalian cells
Depositing lab: Rudolf Jaenisch. Depositing organization: Whitehead Institute for Biomedical Research. Publication: Direct Lineage Conversion of Adult Mouse Liver Cells and B Lymphocytes to Neural Stem Cells. Cassady JP, D'Alessio AC, Sarkar S, Dani VS, Fan ZP, Ganz K, Roessler R, Sur M, Young RA, Jaenisch R. Stem Cell Reports. 2014 Nov 6. pii: S2213-6711(14)00307-5. doi: 10.1016/j.stemcr.2014.10.001. PubMed 25454632.
Backbone
  Vector backbone: TetO-FUW
  Backbone size w/o insert (bp): 8376
  Total vector size (bp): 9240
  Vector type: Mammalian Expression, Lentiviral
Growth in bacteria
  Bacterial resistance: Ampicillin, 100 μg/mL
  Growth temperature: 37°C
  Growth strain: Stbl3
  Copy number: High Copy
Gene/Insert
  Gene/Insert name: Hes1
  Species: M. musculus (mouse)
  Insert size (bp): 864
  Entrez Gene: Hes1 (a.k.a. Hry, bHLHb39)
  Cloning method: Restriction Enzyme; 5′ cloning site EcoRI (not destroyed); 3′ cloning site EcoRI (not destroyed)
  Sequencing primers: 5′ AAGACCACCGCACAGCAAGC; 3′ TTCCGCCGTGGCAATAGGGA
Terms and licenses: Academic/Nonprofit Terms; Industry Terms: Not Available to Industry
How to cite: TetO-FUW-Hes1 was a gift from Rudolf Jaenisch (Addgene plasmid # 61534 ; http://n2t.net/addgene:61534 ; RRID:Addgene_61534)
