[The description below was written by a language model from this plasmid's Addgene catalogue record and pLannotate feature annotations shown in this document.]
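Description:
TetO-FUW-Hes1 is a doxycycline-inducible lentiviral transfer plasmid built on the TetO-FUW backbone for expressing mouse Hes1 in mammalian cells. It is propagated in E. coli through a high-copy ColE1/pUC-type origin with ampicillin selection (AmpR under its own bla promoter). The backbone also carries an f1 origin and a BleoR cassette driven by tandem SV40 and EM7 promoters with an SV40 poly(A) signal. This cassette lies outside the LTR-flanked region, so it would not be carried into the packaged viral genome. The catalogue lists a total size of about 9.2 kb, and the sequenced record is 9,275 nt.

The viral portion begins with a CMV enhancer/promoter fused to a truncated HIV-1 5' LTR, an arrangement that normally drives genomic RNA production in packaging cells without Tat. It is followed by the Ψ packaging signal with a gag fragment, the Rev response element for nuclear export of the unspliced RNA, and the cPPT/CTS, which aids nuclear import of the viral DNA. The internal expression cassette consists of a tetracycline response element with seven tetO copies joined to a minimal CMV promoter. Transcription therefore depends on a tetracycline-controlled transactivator supplied separately, as none is encoded here. This promoter drives the Hes1 coding sequence, cloned between EcoRI sites, which encodes a bHLH transcriptional repressor that binds N-box motifs. No epitope tag or reporter is annotated. A WPRE downstream enhances transcript expression, followed by the truncated 3' LTR and a bGH poly(A) signal. The associated publication concerns direct conversion of adult mouse liver cells and B lymphocytes to neural stem cells, suggesting use in inducible factor delivery for lineage reprogramming.
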