Features (pLannotate 1.2.2; 32 found; start..end, strand, type, name):
     27..406     +  enhancer       CMV enhancer: human cytomegalovirus immediate early enhancer
    407..606     +  promoter       CMV promoter: human cytomegalovirus (CMV) immediate early promoter
    624..804     +  LTR            5' LTR (truncated): truncated 5' long terminal repeat (LTR) from HIV-1
    851..976     +  misc_feature   HIV-1 Ψ: packaging signal of human immunodeficiency virus type 1
    960..1323    +  CDS            HIV-1 gag (fragment): gag protein from human immunodeficiency virus 1; gag
   1469..1702    +  misc_feature   RRE: The Rev response element (RRE) of HIV-1 allows for Rev-dependent mRNA export from the nucleus to the cytoplasm.
   2079..2179    +  CDS            Rev (fragment): human immunodeficiency virus 1 (HIV-1) Rev protein; rev; enhances nuclear export of unspliced and incompletely spliced viral mRNAs
   2229..2346    +  misc_feature   cPPT/CTS: central polypurine tract and central termination sequence of HIV-1
   2403..2673    +  protein_bind   tetracycline response element: contains seven copies of the tetracycline operator tetO tetracycline repressor TetR
   2684..2701    +  misc_feature   MCS (fragment): pUC18/19 multiple cloning site
   2706..2744    +  promoter       minimal CMV promoter: human cytomegalovirus (CMV) immediate early promoter
   2863..3708    +  CDS            Hes1: HES1_MOUSE - Also known as Hes-1. Experimental evidence at protein level: Swiss-Prot protein existence level 1. Transcriptional repressor of genes that require a bHLH protein for their transcription. May act as a negative regulator of myogenesis by inhibiting the functions of MYOD1 and ASH1 (By similarity). Binds DNA on N-box motifs: 5'-CACNAG-3' with high affinity and on E-box motifs: 5'-CANNTG-3' with low affinity. May play a role in a functional FA core complex response to DNA cross-link damage, being required for the stability and nuclear localization of FA core complex proteins, as well a
   3732..3756    +  misc_feature   MCS (fragment): pBluescript multiple cloning site
   3756..4344    +  misc_feature   WPRE: woodchuck hepatitis virus posttranscriptional regulatory element
   4281..4862    +  CDS            nef (fragment): NEF_HV1H2 - Experimental evidence at protein level: Swiss-Prot protein existence level 1. Extracellular Nef protein targets CD4(+) T-lymphocytes for apoptosis by interacting with CXCR4 surface receptors. From Human immunodeficiency virus type 1 group M subtype B (isolate HXB2) (HIV-1).
   4869..5049    +  LTR            5' LTR (truncated): truncated 5' long terminal repeat (LTR) from HIV-1
   5081..5305    +  polyA_signal   bGH poly(A) signal: bovine growth hormone polyadenylation signal
   5309..5330    +  promoter       SV40 promoter (fragment): SV40 enhancer and early promoter
   5351..5779    +  rep_origin     f1 ori (sequence partly withheld): f1 bacteriophage origin of replication; arrow indicates direction of (+) strand synthesis
   5793..6122    +  promoter       SV40 promoter: SV40 enhancer and early promoter
   6170..6217    +  promoter       EM7 promoter: synthetic bacterial promoter&nbsp
   6236..6610    +  CDS            BleoR: antibiotic-binding protein; Sh ble from Streptoalloteichus hindustanus; confers resistance to bleomycin, phleomycin, and Zeocin™
   6620..6745    +  CDS            ble (fragment): BLE_KLEPN - Experimental evidence at protein level: Swiss-Prot protein existence level 1. Binding protein with a strong affinity to the bleomycin family of antibiotics. Binds to CL990; an antimitotic-antibiotic compound. From Klebsiella pneumoniae.
   6740..6861    +  polyA_signal   SV40 poly(A) signal: SV40 polyadenylation signal
   6934..6950    -  protein_bind   lac operator: The lac repressor binds to the lac operator to inhibit transcription in E. coli. This inhibition can be relieved by adding lactose or isopropyl-β-D-thiogalactopyranoside (IPTG). lac repressor encoded by lacI
   6958..6988    -  promoter       lac promoter: promoter for the E. coli lac operon
   7003..7024    -  protein_bind   CAP binding site: CAP binding activates transcription in the presence of cAMP. E. coli catabolite activator protein
   7037..7129    -  CDS            lacI (fragment): lac repressor; lacI; The lac repressor binds to the lac operator to inhibit transcription in E. coli. This inhibition can be relieved by adding lactose or isopropyl-β-D-thiogalactopyranoside (IPTG).
   7312..7900    -  rep_origin     ori: high-copy-number ColE1/pMB1/pBR322/pUC origin of replication
   8071..8931    -  CDS            AmpR: β-lactamase; bla; confers resistance to ampicillin, carbenicillin, and related antibiotics
   8932..9036    -  promoter       AmpR promoter: bla
   9095..9147    -  misc_feature   bom (fragment): basis of mobility region from pBR322
>Addgene plasmid #61534 | TetO-FUW-Hes1 | addgene full sequence | sequence record 372769 | Addgene NGS Result
CGATGTACGGGCCAGATATACGCGTTGACATTGATTATTGACTAGTTATTAATAGTAATCAATTACGGGG
TCATTAGTTCATAGCCCATATATGGAGTTCCGCGTTACATAACTTACGGTAAATGGCCCGCCTGGCTGAC
CGCCCAACGACCCCCGCCCATTGACGTCAATAATGACGTATGTTCCCATAGTAACGCCAATAGGGACTTT
CCATTGACGTCAATGGGTGGAGTATTTACGGTAAACTGCCCACTTGGCAGTACATCAAGTGTATCATATG
CCAAGTACGCCCCCTATTGACGTCAATGACGGTAAATGGCCCGCCTGGCATTATGCCCAGTACATGACCT
TATGGGACTTTCCTACTTGGCAGTACATCTACGTATTAGTCATCGCTATTACCATGGTGATGCGGTTTTG
GCAGTACATCAATGGGCGTGGATAGCGGTTTGACTCACGGGGATTTCCAAGTCTCCACCCCATTGACGTC
AATGGGAGTTTGTTTTGGCACCAAAATCAACGGGACTTTCCAAAATGTCGTAACAACTCCGCCCCATTGA
CGCAAATGGGCGGTAGGCGTGTACGGTGGGAGGTCTATATAAGCAGCGCGTTTTGCCTGTACTGGGTCTC
TCTGGTTAGACCAGATCTGAGCCTGGGAGCTCTCTGGCTAACTAGGGAACCCACTGCTTAAGCCTCAATA
AAGCTTGCCTTGAGTGCTTCAAGTAGTGTGTGCCCGTCTGTTGTGTGACTCTGGTAACTAGAGATCCCTC
AGACCCTTTTAGTCAGTGTGGAAAATCTCTAGCAGTGGCGCCCGAACAGGGACTTGAAAGCGAAAGGGAA
ACCAGAGGAGCTCTCTCGACGCAGGACTCGGCTTGCTGAAGCGCGCACGGCAAGAGGCGAGGGGCGGCGA
CTGGTGAGTACGCCAAAAATTTTGACTAGCGGAGGCTAGAAGGAGAGAGATGGGTGCGAGAGCGTCAGTA
TTAAGCGGGGGAGAATTAGATCGCGATGGGAAAAAATTCGGTTAAGGCCAGGGGGAAAGAAAAAATATAA
ATTAAAACATATAGTATGGGCAAGCAGGGAGCTAGAACGATTCGCAGTTAATCCTGGCCTGTTAGAAACA
TCAGAAGGCTGTAGACAAATACTGGGACAGCTACAACCATCCCTTCAGACAGGATCAGAAGAACTTAGAT
CATTATATAATACAGTAGCAACCCTCTATTGTGTGCATCAAAGGATAGAGATAAAAGACACCAAGGAAGC
TTTAGACAAGATAGAGGAAGAGCAAAACAAAAGTAAGACCACCGCACAGCAAGCGGCCGCTGATCTTCAG
ACCTGGAGGAGGAGATATGAGGGACAATTGGAGAAGTGAATTATATAAATATAAAGTAGTAAAAATTGAA
CCATTAGGAGTAGCACCCACCAAGGCAAAGAGAAGAGTGGTGCAGAGAGAAAAAAGAGCAGTGGGAATAG
GAGCTTTGTTCCTTGGGTTCTTGGGAGCAGCAGGAAGCACTATGGGCGCAGCGTCAATGACGCTGACGGT
ACAGGCCAGACAATTATTGTCTGGTATAGTGCAGCAGCAGAACAATTTGCTGAGGGCTATTGAGGCGCAA
CAGCATCTGTTGCAACTCACAGTCTGGGGCATCAAGCAGCTCCAGGCAAGAATCCTGGCTGTGGAAAGAT
ACCTAAAGGATCAACAGCTCCTGGGGATTTGGGGTTGCTCTGGAAAACTCATTTGCACCACTGCTGTGCC
TTGGAATGCTAGTTGGAGTAATAAATCTCTGGAACAGATTTGGAATCACACGACCTGGATGGAGTGGGAC
AGAGAAATTAACAATTACACAAGCTTAATACACTCCTTAATTGAAGAATCGCAAAACCAGCAAGAAAAGA
ATGAACAAGAATTATTGGAATTAGATAAATGGGCAAGTTTGTGGAATTGGTTTAACATAACAAATTGGCT
GTGGTATATAAAATTATTCATAATGATAGTAGGAGGCTTGGTAGGTTTAAGAATAGTTTTTGCTGTACTT
TCTATAGTGAATAGAGTTAGGCAGGGATATTCACCATTATCGTTTCAGACCCACCTCCCAACCCCGAGGG
GACCCGACAGGCCCGAAGGAATAGAAGAAGAAGGTGGAGAGAGAGACAGAGACAGATCCATTCGATTAGT
GAACGGATCGGCACTGCGTGCGCCAATTCTGCAGACAAATGGCAGTATTCATCCACAATTTTAAAAGAAA
AGGGGGGATTGGGGGGTACAGTGCAGGGGAAAGAATAGTAGACATAATAGCAACAGACATACAAACTAAA
GAATTACAAAAACAAATTACAAAAATTCAAAATTTTCGGGTTTATTACAGGGACAGCAGAGATCCAGTTT
GGTTAGATCTCGAGTTTACCACTCCCTATCAGTGATAGAGAAAAGTGAAAGTCGAGTTTACCACTCCCTA
TCAGTGATAGAGAAAAGTGAAAGTCGAGTTTACCACTCCCTATCAGTGATAGAGAAAAGTGAAAGTCGAG
TTTACCACTCCCTATCAGTGATAGAGAAAAGTGAAAGTCGAGTTTACCACTCCCTATCAGTGATAGAGAA
AAGTGAAAGTCGAGTTTACCACTCCCTATCAGTGATAGAGAAAAGTGAAAGTCGAGTTTACCACTCCCTA
TCAGTGATAGAGAAAAGTGAAAGTCGAGCTCGGTACCCGGGTCGAGGTAGGCGTGTACGGTGGGAGGCCT
ATATAAGCAGAGCTCGTTTAGTGAACCGTCAGATCGCCTGGAGACGCCATCCACGCTGTTTTGACCTCCA
TAGAAGACACCGGGACCGATCCAGCCTCCGCGGCCCCGAATTCGCCCTTAGCTTGATAATTCATGCCAGC
TGATATAATGGAGAAAAATTCCTCCTCCCCGGTGGCTGCTACCCCAGCCAGTGTCAACACGACACCGGAC
AAACCAAAGACGGCCTCTGAGCACAGAAAGTCATCAAAGCCTATCATGGAGAAGAGGCGAAGGGCAAGAA
TAAATGAAAGTCTAAGCCAACTGAAAACACTGATTTTGGATGCACTTAAGAAAGATAGCTCCCGGCATTC
CAAGCTAGAGAAGGCAGACATTCTGGAAATGACTGTGAAGCACCTCCGGAACCTGCAGCGGGCGCAGATG
ACCGCCGCGCTCAGCACAGACCCGAGCGTGTTGGGGAAATACCGCGCCGGCTTCAGCGAGTGCATGAACG
AGGTGACCCGCTTCCTGTCCACGTGTGAGGGCGTTAACACCGAGGTGCGCACTCGGCTGCTGGGCCACCT
GGCCAACTGCATGACCCAGATCAACGCCATGACCTACCCCGGGCAGGCGCACCCCGCCTTGCAGGCGCCG
CCGCCGCCGCCCCCGTCAGGACCTGCCGGTCCCCAGCACGCGCCATTCGCGCCGCCGCCGCCGCCGCTTG
TGCCCATCCCCGGGGGCGCGGCGCCCCCTCCCGGCAGCGCACCCTGCAAGTTGGGCAGCCAGGCTGGAGA
GGCTGCCAAGGTTTTTGGCGGCTTCCAAGTGGTGCCGGCTCCTGACGGCCAATTTGCCTTTCTCATCCCC
AACGGGGCCTTCGCTCACAGCGGCCCGGTCATCCCGGTCTACACCAGCAACAGTGGGACCTCGGTGGGTC
CTAACGCAGTGTCACCTTCCAGTGGCTCCTCGCTCACTTCGGACTCCATGTGGAGACCGTGGCGGAACTG
AGCGGCCATCGAATTAAGGGCGAATTCGATATCAAGCTTATCGATAATCAACCTCTGGATTACAAAATTT
GTGAAAGATTGACTGGTATTCTTAACTATGTTGCTCCTTTTACGCTATGTGGATACGCTGCTTTAATGCC
TTTGTATCATGCTATTGCTTCCCGTATGGCTTTCATTTTCTCCTCCTTGTATAAATCCTGGTTGCTGTCT
CTTTATGAGGAGTTGTGGCCCGTTGTCAGGCAACGTGGCGTGGTGTGCACTGTGTTTGCTGACGCAACCC
CCACTGGTTGGGGCATTGCCACCACCTGTCAGCTCCTTTCCGGGACTTTCGCTTTCCCCCTCCCTATTGC
CACGGCGGAACTCATCGCCGCCTGCCTTGCCCGCTGCTGGACAGGGGCTCGGCTGTTGGGCACTGACAAT
TCCGTGGTGTTGTCGGGGAAATCATCGTCCTTTCCTTGGCTGCTCGCCTGTGTTGCCACCTGGATTCTGC
GCGGGACGTCCTTCTGCTACGTCCCTTCGGCCCTCAATCCAGCGGACCTTCCTTCCCGCGGCCTGCTGCC
GGCTCTGCGGCCTCTTCCGCGTCTTCGCCTTCGCCCTCAGACGAGTCGGATCTCCCTTTGGGCCGCCTCC
CCGCATCGATACCGTCGACCTCGAGACCTAGAAAAACATGGAGCAATCACAAGTAGCAATACAGCAGCTA
CCAATGCTGATTGTGCCTGGCTAGAAGCACAAGAGGAGGAGGAGGTGGGTTTTCCAGTCACACCTCAGGT
ACCTTTAAGACCAATGACTTACAAGGCAGCTGTAGATCTTAGCCACTTTTTAAAAGAAAAGGGGGGACTG
GAAGGGCTAATTCACTCCCAACGAAGACAAGATATCCTTGATCTGTGGATCTACCACACACAAGGCTACT
TCCCTGATTGGCAGAACTACACACCAGGGCCAGGGATCAGATATCCACTGACCTTTGGATGGTGCTACAA
GCTAGTACCAGTTGAGCAAGAGAAGGTAGAAGAAGCCAATGAAGGAGAGAACACCCGCTTGTTACACCCT
GTGAGCCTGCATGGGATGGATGACCCGGAGAGAGAAGTATTAGAGTGGAGGTTTGACAGCCGCCTAGCAT
TTCATCACATGGCCCGAGAGCTGCATCCGGACTGTACTGGGTCTCTCTGGTTAGACCAGATCTGAGCCTG
GGAGCTCTCTGGCTAACTAGGGAACCCACTGCTTAAGCCTCAATAAAGCTTGCCTTGAGTGCTTCAAGTA
GTGTGTGCCCGTCTGTTGTGTGACTCTGGTAACTAGAGATCCCTCAGACCCTTTTAGTCAGTGTGGAAAA
TCTCTAGCAGGGCCCGTTTAAACCCGCTGATCAGCCTCGACTGTGCCTTCTAGTTGCCAGCCATCTGTTG
TTTGCCCCTCCCCCGTGCCTTCCTTGACCCTGGAAGGTGCCACTCCCACTGTCCTTTCCTAATAAAATGA
GGAAATTGCATCGCATTGTCTGAGTAGGTGTCATTCTATTCTGGGGGGTGGGGTGGGGCAGGACAGCAAG
GGGGAGGATTGGGAAGACAATAGCAGGCATGCTGGGGATGCGGTGGGCTCTATGGCTTCTGAGGCGGAAA
GAACCAGCTGGGGCTCTAGGGGGTATCCCC
[124 nt withheld, positions 5351-5474]
C
[91 nt withheld, positions 5476-5566]
A
[49 nt withheld, positions 5568-5616]
CCTTTGACGTTGGAGTCCACGTTCTTT
[37 nt withheld, positions 5644-5680]
ACCCTATCTCGGTCTATTCTTTTGATTTATAAGGGATTTTGCCGATTTCGGCCTATTGGTTAAAAAATGA
GCTGATTTAACAAAAATTTAACGCGAATTAATTCTGTGGAATGTGTGTCAGTTAGGGTGTGGAAAGTCCC
CAGGCTCCCCAGCAGGCAGAAGTATGCAAAGCATGCATCTCAATTAGTCAGCAACCAGGTGTGGAAAGTC
CCCAGGCTCCCCAGCAGGCAGAAGTATGCAAAGCATGCATCTCAATTAGTCAGCAACCATAGTCCCGCCC
CTAACTCCGCCCATCCCGCCCCTAACTCCGCCCAGTTCCGCCCATTCTCCGCCCCATGGCTGACTAATTT
TTTTTATTTATGCAGAGGCCGAGGCCGCCTCTGCCTCTGAGCTATTCCAGAAGTAGTGAGGAGGCTTTTT
TGGAGGCCTAGGCTTTTGCAAAAAGCTCCCGGGAGCTTGTATATCCATTTTCGGATCTGATCAGCACGTG
TTGACAATTAATCATCGGCATAGTATATCGGCATAGTATAATACGACAAGGTGAGGAACTAAACCATGGC
CAAGTTGACCAGTGCCGTTCCGGTGCTCACCGCGCGCGACGTCGCCGGAGCGGTCGAGTTCTGGACCGAC
CGGCTCGGGTTCTCCCGGGACTTCGTGGAGGACGACTTCGCCGGTGTGGTCCGGGACGACGTGACCCTGT
TCATCAGCGCGGTCCAGGACCAGGTGGTGCCGGACAACACCCTGGCCTGGGTGTGGGTGCGCGGCCTGGA
CGAGCTGTACGCCGAGTGGTCGGAGGTCGTGTCCACGAACTTCCGGGACGCCTCCGGGCCGGCCATGACC
GAGATCGGCGAGCAGCCGTGGGGGCGGGAGTTCGCCCTGCGCGACCCGGCCGGCAACTGCGTGCACTTCG
TGGCCGAGGAGCAGGACTGACACGTGCTACGAGATTTCGATTCCACCGCCGCCTTCTATGAAAGGTTGGG
CTTCGGAATCGTTTTCCGGGACGCCGGCTGGATGATCCTCCAGCGCGGGGATCTCATGCTGGAGTTCTTC
GCCCACCCCAACTTGTTTATTGCAGCTTATAATGGTTACAAATAAAGCAATAGCATCACAAATTTCACAA
ATAAAGCATTTTTTTCACTGCATTCTAGTTGTGGTTTGTCCAAACTCATCAATGTATCTTATCATGTCTG
TATACCGTCGACCTCTAGCTAGAGCTTGGCGTAATCATGGTCATAGCTGTTTCCTGTGTGAAATTGTTAT
CCGCTCACAATTCCACACAACATACGAGCCGGAAGCATAAAGTGTAAAGCCTGGGGTGCCTAATGAGTGA
GCTAACTCACATTAATTGCGTTGCGCTCACTGCCCGCTTTCCAGTCGGGAAACCTGTCGTGCCAGCTGCA
TTAATGAATCGGCCAACGCGCGGGGAGAGGCGGTTTGCGTATTGGGCGCTCTTCCGCTTCCTCGCTCACT
GACTCGCTGCGCTCGGTCGTTCGGCTGCGGCGAGCGGTATCAGCTCACTCAAAGGCGGTAATACGGTTAT
CCACAGAATCAGGGGATAACGCAGGAAAGAACATGTGAGCAAAAGGCCAGCAAAAGGCCAGGAACCGTAA
AAAGGCCGCGTTGCTGGCGTTTTTCCATAGGCTCCGCCCCCCTGACGAGCATCACAAAAATCGACGCTCA
AGTCAGAGGTGGCGAAACCCGACAGGACTATAAAGATACCAGGCGTTTCCCCCTGGAAGCTCCCTCGTGC
GCTCTCCTGTTCCGACCCTGCCGCTTACCGGATACCTGTCCGCCTTTCTCCCTTCGGGAAGCGTGGCGCT
TTCTCATAGCTCACGCTGTAGGTATCTCAGTTCGGTGTAGGTCGTTCGCTCCAAGCTGGGCTGTGTGCAC
GAACCCCCCGTTCAGCCCGACCGCTGCGCCTTATCCGGTAACTATCGTCTTGAGTCCAACCCGGTAAGAC
ACGACTTATCGCCACTGGCAGCAGCCACTGGTAACAGGATTAGCAGAGCGAGGTATGTAGGCGGTGCTAC
AGAGTTCTTGAAGTGGTGGCCTAACTACGGCTACACTAGAAGAACAGTATTTGGTATCTGCGCTCTGCTG
AAGCCAGTTACCTTCGGAAAAAGAGTTGGTAGCTCTTGATCCGGCAAACAAACCACCGCTGGTAGCGGTG
GTTTTTTTGTTTGCAAGCAGCAGATTACGCGCAGAAAAAAAGGATCTCAAGAAGATCCTTTGATCTTTTC
TACGGGGTCTGACGCTCAGTGGAACGAAAACTCACGTTAAGGGATTTTGGTCATGAGATTATCAAAAAGG
ATCTTCACCTAGATCCTTTTAAATTAAAAATGAAGTTTTAAATCAATCTAAAGTATATATGAGTAAACTT
GGTCTGACAGTTACCAATGCTTAATCAGTGAGGCACCTATCTCAGCGATCTGTCTATTTCGTTCATCCAT
AGTTGCCTGACTCCCCGTCGTGTAGATAACTACGATACGGGAGGGCTTACCATCTGGCCCCAGTGCTGCA
ATGATACCGCGAGACCCACGCTCACCGGCTCCAGATTTATCAGCAATAAACCAGCCAGCCGGAAGGGCCG
AGCGCAGAAGTGGTCCTGCAACTTTATCCGCCTCCATCCAGTCTATTAATTGTTGCCGGGAAGCTAGAGT
AAGTAGTTCGCCAGTTAATAGTTTGCGCAACGTTGTTGCCATTGCTACAGGCATCGTGGTGTCACGCTCG
TCGTTTGGTATGGCTTCATTCAGCTCCGGTTCCCAACGATCAAGGCGAGTTACATGATCCCCCATGTTGT
GCAAAAAAGCGGTTAGCTCCTTCGGTCCTCCGATCGTTGTCAGAAGTAAGTTGGCCGCAGTGTTATCACT
CATGGTTATGGCAGCACTGCATAATTCTCTTACTGTCATGCCATCCGTAAGATGCTTTTCTGTGACTGGT
GAGTACTCAACCAAGTCATTCTGAGAATAGTGTATGCGGCGACCGAGTTGCTCTTGCCCGGCGTCAATAC
GGGATAATACCGCGCCACATAGCAGAACTTTAAAAGTGCTCATCATTGGAAAACGTTCTTCGGGGCGAAA
ACTCTCAAGGATCTTACCGCTGTTGAGATCCAGTTCGATGTAACCCACTCGTGCACCCAACTGATCTTCA
GCATCTTTTACTTTCACCAGCGTTTCTGGGTGAGCAAAAACAGGAAGGCAAAATGCCGCAAAAAAGGGAA
TAAGGGCGACACGGAAATGTTGAATACTCATACTCTTCCTTTTTCAATATTATTGAAGCATTTATCAGGG
TTATTGTCTCATGAGCGGATACATATTTGAATGTATTTAGAAAAATAAACAAATAGGGGTTCCGCGCACA
TTTCCCCGAAAAGTGCCACCTGACGTCGACGGATCGGGAGATCTCCCGATCCCCTATGGTGCACTCTCAG
TACAATCTGCTCTGATGCCGCATAGTTAAGCCAGTATCTGCTCCCTGCTTGTGTGTTGGAGGTCGCTGAG
TAGTGCGCGAGCAAAATTTAAGCTACAACAAGGCAAGGCTTGACCGACAATTGCATGAAGAATCTGCTTA
GGGTTAGGCGTTTTGCGCTGCTTCG
