>Addgene plasmid #61534 | TetO-FUW-Hes1 | addgene partial sequence | sequence record 102394 | LNCX 5'-AGCTCGTTTAGTGAACCGTCAGATC-3'
TTTGACCTCCATAGAAGACACCGGGACCGATCCAGCCTCCGCGGCCCCGAATTCGCCCTTAGCTTGATAA
TTCATGCCAGCTGATATAATGGAGAAAAATTCCTCCTCCCCGGTGGCTGCTACCCCAGCCAGTGTCAACA
CGACACCGGACAAACCAAAGACGGCCTCTGAGCACAGAAAGTCATCAAAGCCTATCATGGAGAAGAGGCG
AAGGGCAAGAATAAATGAAAGTCTAAGCCAACTGAAAACACTGATTTTGGATGCACTTAAGAAAGATAGC
TCCCGGCATTCCAAGCTAGAGAAGGCAGACATTCTGGAAATGACTGTGAAGCACCTCCGGAACCTGCAGC
GGGCGCAGATGACCGCCGCGCTCAGCACAGACCCGAGCGTGTTGGGGAAATACCGCGCCGGCTTCAGCGA
GTGCATGAACGAGGTGACCCGCTTCCTGTCCACGTGTGAGGGCGTTAACACCGAG
